>Addgene plasmid #144964 | TFORF3488 | addgene full sequence | sequence record 404532 | Addgene NGS Result
TTAATGTAGTCTTATGCAATACTCTTGTAGTCTTGCAACATGGTAACGATGAGTTAGCAACATGCCTTAC
AAGGAGAGAAAAAGCACCGTGCATGCCGATTGGTGGAAGTAAGGTGGTACGATCGTGCCTTATTAGGAAG
GCAACAGACGGGTCTGACATGGATTGGACGAACCACTGAATTGCCGCATTGCAGAGATATTGTATTTAAG
TGCCTAGCTCGATACATAAACGGGTCTCTCTGGTTAGACCAGATCTGAGCCTGGGAGCTCTCTGGCTAAC
TAGGGAACCCACTGCTTAAGCCTCAATAAAGCTTGCCTTGAGTGCTTCAAGTAGTGTGTGCCCGTCTGTT
GTGTGACTCTGGTAACTAGAGATCCCTCAGACCCTTTTAGTCAGTGTGGAAAATCTCTAGCAGTGGCGCC
CGAACAGGGACTTGAAAGCGAAAGGGAAACCAGAGGAGCTCTCTCGACGCAGGACTCGGCTTGCTGAAGC
GCGCACGGCAAGAGGCGAGGGGCGGCGACTGGTGAGTACGCCAAAAATTTTGACTAGCGGAGGCTAGAAG
GAGAGAGATGGGTGCGAGAGCGTCAGTATTAAGCGGGGGAGAATTAGATCGCGATGGGAAAAAATTCGGT
TAAGGCCAGGGGGAAAGAAAAAATATAAATTAAAACATATAGTATGGGCAAGCAGGGAGCTAGAACGATT
CGCAGTTAATCCTGGCCTGTTAGAAACATCAGAAGGCTGTAGACAAATACTGGGACAGCTACAACCATCC
CTTCAGACAGGATCAGAAGAACTTAGATCATTATATAATACAGTAGCAACCCTCTATTGTGTGCATCAAA
GGATAGAGATAAAAGACACCAAGGAAGCTTTAGACAAGATAGAGGAAGAGCAAAACAAAAGTAAGACCAC
CGCACAGCAAGCGGCCGCTGATCTTCAGACCTGGAGGAGGAGATATGAGGGACAATTGGAGAAGTGAATT
ATATAAATATAAAGTAGTAAAAATTGAACCATTAGGAGTAGCACCCACCAAGGCAAAGAGAAGAGTGGTG
CAGAGAGAAAAAAGAGCAGTGGGAATAGGAGCTTTGTTCCTTGGGTTCTTGGGAGCAGCAGGAAGCACTA
TGGGCGCAGCGTCAATGACGCTGACGGTACAGGCCAGACAATTATTGTCTGGTATAGTGCAGCAGCAGAA
CAATTTGCTGAGGGCTATTGAGGCGCAACAGCATCTGTTGCAACTCACAGTCTGGGGCATCAAGCAGCTC
CAGGCAAGAATCCTGGCTGTGGAAAGATACCTAAAGGATCAACAGCTCCTGGGGATTTGGGGTTGCTCTG
GAAAACTCATTTGCACCACTGCTGTGCCTTGGAATGCTAGTTGGAGTAATAAATCTCTGGAACAGATTTG
GAATCACACGACCTGGATGGAGTGGGACAGAGAAATTAACAATTACACAAGCTTAATACACTCCTTAATT
GAAGAATCGCAAAACCAGCAAGAAAAGAATGAACAAGAATTATTGGAATTAGATAAATGGGCAAGTTTGT
GGAATTGGTTTAACATAACAAATTGGCTGTGGTATATAAAATTATTCATAATGATAGTAGGAGGCTTGGT
AGGTTTAAGAATAGTTTTTGCTGTACTTTCTATAGTGAATAGAGTTAGGCAGGGATATTCACCATTATCG
TTTCAGACCCACCTCCCAACCCCGAGGGGACCCATGCATTGCATCTCAATTAGTCAGCAACCAGGTGTGG
AAAGTCCCCAGGCTCCCCAGCAGGCAGAAGTATGCAAAGCATGCGTCTCAATTAGTCAGCAACCATAGTC
CCGCCCCTAACTCCGCCCATCCCGCCCCTAACTCCGCCCAGTTCCGCCCATTCTCCGCCCCATGGCTGAC
TAATTTTTTTTATTTATGCAGAGGCCGAGGCCGCCTCGGCCTCTGAGCTATTCCAGAAGTAGTGAGGAGG
CTTTTTTGGAGGCCTAGGCTTTTGCAAAAAGCTTTCTAGAGGTACCACCGGAGCTTACCATGACCGAGTA
CAAGCCCACGGTGCGCCTCGCCACCCGCGACGACGTCCCCAGGGCCGTACGCACCCTCGCCGCCGCGTTC
GCCGACTACCCCGCCACGCGCCACACCGTCGATCCGGACCGCCACATCGAGCGGGTCACCGAGCTGCAAG
AACTCTTCCTCACGCGCGTCGGGCTCGACATCGGCAAGGTGTGGGTCGCGGACGACGGCGCCGCCGTGGC
GGTCTGGACCACGCCGGAGAGCGTCGAAGCGGGGGCGGTGTTCGCCGAGATCGGCCCGCGCATGGCCGAG
TTGAGCGGTTCCCGGCTGGCCGCGCAGCAACAGATGGAAGGCCTCCTGGCGCCGCACCGGCCCAAGGAGC
CCGCGTGGTTCCTGGCCACCGTCGGCGTCTCGCCCGACCACCAGGGCAAGGGTCTGGGCAGCGCCGTCGT
GCTCCCCGGAGTGGAGGCGGCCGAGCGCGCCGGGGTGCCCGCCTTCCTGGAGACCTCCGCGCCCCGCAAC
CTCCCCTTCTACGAGCGGCTCGGCTTCACCGTCACCGCCGACGTCGAGGTGCCCGAAGGACCGCGCACCT
GGTGCATGACCCGCAAGCCCGGTGCCAGTTAACGAATTCTAGATCTTGAGACAAATGGCAGTATTCATCC
ACAATTTTAAAAGAAAAGGGGGGATTGGGGGGTACAGTGCAGGGGAAAGAATAGTAGACATAATAGCAAC
AGACATACAAACTAAAGAATTACAAAAACAAATTACAAAAATTCAAAATTTTCGGGTTTATTACAGGGAC
AGCAGAGATCCACTTTGGCGCCGGCTCGAGGCCTGCAGGTGCAAAGATGGATAAAGTTTTAAACAGAGAG
GAATCTTTGCAGCTAATGGACCTTCTAGGTCTTGAAAGGAGTGGGAATTGGCTCCGGTGCCCGTCAGTGG
GCAGAGCGCACATCGCCCACAGTCCCCGAGAAGTTGGGGGGAGGGGTCGGCAATTGAACCGGTGCCTAGA
GAAGGTGGCGCGGGGTAAACTGGGAAAGTGATGTCGTGTACTGGCTCCGCCTTTTTCCCGAGGGTGGGGG
AGAACCGTATATAAGTGCAGTAGTCGCCGTGAACGTTCTTTTTCGCAACGGGTTTGCCGCCAGAACACAG
GTAAGTGCCGTGTGTGGTTCCCGCGGGCCTGGCCTCTTTACGGGTTATGGCCCTTGCGTGCCTTGAATTA
CTTCCACCTGGCTGCAGTACGTGATTCTTGATCCCGAGCTTCGGGTTGGAAGTGGGTGGGAGAGTTCGAG
GCCTTGCGCTTAAGGAGCCCCTTCGCCTCGTGCTTGAGTTGAGGCCTGGCCTGGGCGCTGGGGCCGCCGC
GTGCGAATCTGGTGGCACCTTCGCGCCTGTCTCGCTGCTTTCGATAAGTCTCTAGCCATTTAAAATTTTT
GATGACCTGCTGCGACGCTTTTTTTCTGGCAAGATAGTCTTGTAAATGCGGGCCAAGATCTGCACACTGG
TATTTCGGTTTTTGGGGCCGCGGGCGGCGACGGGGCCCGTGCGTCCCAGCGCACATGTTCGGCGAGGCGG
GGCCTGCGAGCGCGGCCACCGAGAATCGGACGGGGGTAGTCTCAAGCTGGCCGGCCTGCTCTGGTGCCTG
GCCTCGCGCCGCCGTGTATCGCCCCGCCCTGGGCGGCAAGGCTGGCCCGGTCGGCACCAGTTGCGTGAGC
GGAAAGATGGCCGCTTCCCGGCCCTGCTGCAGGGAGCTCAAAATGGAGGACGCGGCGCTCGGGAGAGCGG
GCGGGTGAGTCACCCACACAAAGGAAAAGGGCCTTTCCGTCCTCAGCCGTCGCTTCATGTGACTCCACGG
AGTACCGGGCGCCGTCCAGGCACCTCGATTAGTTCTCGAGCTTTTGGAGTACGTCGTCTTTAGGTTGGGG
GGAGGGGTTTTATGCGATGGAGTTTCCCCACACTGAGTGGGTGGAGACTGAAGTTAGGCCAGCTTGGCAC
TTGATGTAATTCTCCTTGGAATTTGCCCTTTTTGAGTTTGGATCTTGGTTCATTCTCAAGCCTCAGACAG
TGGTTCAAAGTTTTTTTCTTCCATTTCAGGTGTCGTGAGGCTAGCATCGATTGATCAACAAGTTTGTACA
AAAAAGTTGGCATGGCCTTCCGGGATGTGGCTGTGGCCTTCACCCAGAAGGAGTGGAAGCTATTGAGTTC
TGCTCAGAGGACCCTGTACAGGGAGGTGATGCTGGAGAACTACAGCCATCTGGTCTCCCTGGGAATTGCA
TTTTCCAAACCAAAACTCATCGAACAGCTGGAGCAAGGCGACGAACCTTGGAGAGAGGAGAACGAACATC
TTCTGGACCTTTGTCCAGAGCCTAGAACAGAATTCCAGCCAAGTTTTCCCCACCTGGTGGCCTTTTCTAG
CTCGCAGCTCCTCAGACAATATGCGCTAAGTGGCCATCCCACACAGATCTTCCCAAGCTCATCTGCAGGA
GGTGACTTCCAACTAGAAGCTCCAAGATGCTCTAGTGAAAAAGGAGAAAGTGGAGAGACAGAAGGCCCCG
ACAGCTCATTAAGAAAGAGGCCAAGCAGAATTTCTAGGACATTCTTCAGCCCACATCAAGGTGACCCAGT
AGAATGGGTAGAAGGGAACAGAGAAGGAGGAACAGACCTTCGCCTGGCCCAAAGGATGAGTCTTGGGGGG
TCAGACACAATGTTGAAGGGAGCAGACACTTCAGAATCTGGAGCAGTCATACGTGGAAACTATAGACTGG
GACTTAGCAAAAAGTCAAGCCTGTTCAGCCACCAGAAGCATCATGTGTGCCCTGAATGCGGGAGAGGCTT
TTGCCAGAGATCAGACCTTATCAAGCACCAGAGGACACACACCGGGGAGAAGCCATACCTGTGTCCTGAG
TGTGGGCGTCGGTTTAGCCAGAAGGCCTCCCTCTCCATACACCAGAGGAAGCACTCGGGGGAGAAGCCGT
ATGTGTGCAGGGAATGTGGGCGACACTTCAGGTATACATCCTCTCTCACTAATCACAAGAGGATTCACTC
CGGGGAGAGGCCCTTTGTATGTCAGGAGTGTGGGCGAGGCTTTCGCCAGAAGATAGCCCTCCTTCTACAC
CAGAGGACGCACTTGGAGGAGAAGCCCTTCGTGTGTCCTGAGTGTGGGAGAGGCTTTTGCCAGAAGGCAT
CACTCCTCCAGCACCAGAGCTCACACACAGGGGAGAGGCCCTTCCTGTGCCTTGAGTGTGGGCGTAGCTT
CAGGCAGCAGTCACTCCTCCTTAGTCACCAGGTCACACACTCAGGAGAGAAGCCTTATGTCTGTGCTGAG
TGTGGGCACAGCTTTCGCCAAAAGGTCACTCTCATCAGGCACCAGAGGACACACACAGGGGAGAAGCCTT
ACCTGTGCCCCCAGTGTGGGCGGGGTTTTAGCCAGAAGGTCACCCTCATTGGACACCAGAGGACACACAC
AGGGGAGAAGCCCTACCTGTGCCCTGATTGTGGGCGTGGCTTTGGTCAGAAGGTCACCCTCATCAGACAC
CAGAGGACACACACAGGGGAGAAGCCTTATCTGTGCCCCAAGTGTGGGCGTGCATTTGGCTTTAAGTCGC
TCCTCACCCGACACCAGAGGACACACTCAGAGGAGGAGCTTTACGTAGACAGGGTGTGTGGACAAGGACT
TGGCCAGAAGTCACACCTTATCTCTGACCAAAGGACACACTCAGGAGAGAAGCCCTGCATTTGCGATGAA
TGTGGGCGCGGCTTTGGCTTTAAGTCTGCCCTCATCCGACATCAGCGGACCCATTCTGGGGAGAAGCCGT
ATGTCTGCAGGGAGTGTGGGCGTGGCTTTAGCCAGAAGTCTCACTTGCATAGACACAGGAGGACCAAGTC
TGGTCATCAGCTCCTACCCCAAGAGGTCTTCTGCCCAACTTTCTTGTACAAAGTGGTTGATATCGGTAAG
CCTATCCCTAACCCTCTCCTCGGTCTCGATTCTACGTAGTAATGAACTAGTCCGTAACTTGAAAGTATTT
CGATTTCTTGGCTTTATATATCTTGTGGAAAGGACGACGGTAAAACCACTATTTGGCCCGCACGCGTTAA
GTCGACAATCAACCTCTGGATTACAAAATTTGTGAAAGATTGACTGGTATTCTTAACTATGTTGCTCCTT
TTACGCTATGTGGATACGCTGCTTTAATGCCTTTGTATCATGCTATTGCTTCCCGTATGGCTTTCATTTT
CTCCTCCTTGTATAAATCCTGGTTGCTGTCTCTTTATGAGGAGTTGTGGCCCGTTGTCAGGCAACGTGGC
GTGGTGTGCACTGTGTTTGCTGACGCAACCCCCACTGGTTGGGGCATTGCCACCACCTGTCAGCTCCTTT
CCGGGACTTTCGCTTTCCCCCTCCCTATTGCCACGGCGGAACTCATCGCCGCCTGCCTTGCCCGCTGCTG
GACAGGGGCTCGGCTGTTGGGCACTGACAATTCCGTGGTGTTGTCGGGGAAATCATCGTCCTTTCCTTGG
CTGCTCGCCTGTGTTGCCACCTGGATTCTGCGCGGGACGTCCTTCTGCTACGTCCCTTCGGCCCTCAATC
CAGCGGACCTTCCTTCCCGCGGCCTGCTGCCGGCTCTGCGGCCTCTTCCGCGTCTTCGCCTTCGCCCTCA
GACGAGTCGGATCTCCCTTTGGGCCGCCTCCCCGCGTCGACTTTAAGACCAATGACTTACAAGGCAGCTG
TAGATCTTAGCCACTTTTTAAAAGAAAAGGGGGGACTGGAAGGGCTAATTCACTCCCAACGAAGACAAGA
TCTGCTTTTTGCTTGTACTGGGTCTCTCTGGTTAGACCAGATCTGAGCCTGGGAGCTCTCTGGCTAACTA
GGGAACCCACTGCTTAAGCCTCAATAAAGCTTGCCTTGAGTGCTTCAAGTAGTGTGTGCCCGTCTGTTGT
GTGACTCTGGTAACTAGAGATCCCTCAGACCCTTTTAGTCAGTGTGGAAAATCTCTAGCAGTACGTATAG
TAGTTCATGTCATCTTATTATTCAGTATTTATAACTTGCAAAGAAATGAATATCAGAGAGTGAGAGGAAC
TTGTTTATTGCAGCTTATAATGGTTACAAATAAAGCAATAGCATCACAAATTTCACAAATAAAGCATTTT
TTTCACTGCATTCTAGTTGTGGTTTGTCCAAACTCATCAATGTATCTTATCATGTCTGGCTCTAGCTATC
CCGCCCCTAACTCCGCCCATCCCGCCCCTAACTCCGCCCAGTTCCGCCCATTCTCCGCCCCATGGCTGAC
TAATTTTTTTTATTTATGCAGAGGCCGAGGCCGCCTCGGCCTCTGAGCTATTCCAGAAGTAGTGAGGAGG
CTTTTTTGGAGGCCTAGGGACGTACCCAATTCGCCCTATAGTGAGTCGTATTACGCGCGCTCACTGGCCG
TCGTTTTACAACGTCGTGACTGGGAAAACCCTGGCGTTACCCAACTTAATCGCCTTGCAGCACATCCCCC
TTTCGCCAGCTGGCGTAATAGCGAAGAGGCCCGCACCGATCGCCCTTCCCAACAGTTGCGCAGCCTGAAT
GGCGAATGGG
[124 nt withheld, positions 7571-7694]
C
[91 nt withheld, positions 7696-7786]
A
[49 nt withheld, positions 7788-7836]
CCTTTGACGTTGGAGTCCACGTTCTTT
[37 nt withheld, positions 7864-7900]
ACCCTATCTCGGTCTATTCTTTTGATTTATAAGGGATTTTGCCGATTTCGGCCTATTGGTTAAAAAATGA
GCTGATTTAACAAAAATTTAACGCGAATTTTAACAAAATATTAACGCTTACAATTTAGGTGGCACTTTTC
GGGGAAATGTGCGCGGAACCCCTATTTGTTTATTTTTCTAAATACATTCAAATATGTATCCGCTCATGAG
ACAATAACCCTGATAAATGCTTCAATAATATTGAAAAAGGAAGAGTATGAGTATTCAACATTTCCGTGTC
GCCCTTATTCCCTTTTTTGCGGCATTTTGCCTTCCTGTTTTTGCTCACCCAGAAACGCTGGTGAAAGTAA
AAGATGCTGAAGATCAGTTGGGTGCACGAGTGGGTTACATCGAACTGGATCTCAACAGCGGTAAGATCCT
TGAGAGTTTTCGCCCCGAAGAACGTTTTCCAATGATGAGCACTTTTAAAGTTCTGCTATGTGGCGCGGTA
TTATCCCGTATTGACGCCGGGCAAGAGCAACTCGGTCGCCGCATACACTATTCTCAGAATGACTTGGTTG
AGTACTCACCAGTCACAGAAAAGCATCTTACGGATGGCATGACAGTAAGAGAATTATGCAGTGCTGCCAT
AACCATGAGTGATAACACTGCGGCCAACTTACTTCTGACAACGATCGGAGGACCGAAGGAGCTAACCGCT
TTTTTGCACAACATGGGGGATCATGTAACTCGCCTTGATCGTTGGGAACCGGAGCTGAATGAAGCCATAC
CAAACGACGAGCGTGACACCACGATGCCTGTAGCAATGGCAACAACGTTGCGCAAACTATTAACTGGCGA
ACTACTTACTCTAGCTTCCCGGCAACAATTAATAGACTGGATGGAGGCGGATAAAGTTGCAGGACCACTT
CTGCGCTCGGCCCTTCCGGCTGGCTGGTTTATTGCTGATAAATCTGGAGCCGGTGAGCGTGGGTCTCGCG
GTATCATTGCAGCACTGGGGCCAGATGGTAAGCCCTCCCGTATCGTAGTTATCTACACGACGGGGAGTCA
GGCAACTATGGATGAACGAAATAGACAGATCGCTGAGATAGGTGCCTCACTGATTAAGCATTGGTAACTG
TCAGACCAAGTTTACTCATATATACTTTAGATTGATTTAAAACTTCATTTTTAATTTAAAAGGATCTAGG
TGAAGATCCTTTTTGATAATCTCATGACCAAAATCCCTTAACGTGAGTTTTCGTTCCACTGAGCGTCAGA
CCCCGTAGAAAAGATCAAAGGATCTTCTTGAGATCCTTTTTTTCTGCGCGTAATCTGCTGCTTGCAAACA
AAAAAACCACCGCTACCAGCGGTGGTTTGTTTGCCGGATCAAGAGCTACCAACTCTTTTTCCGAAGGTAA
CTGGCTTCAGCAGAGCGCAGATACCAAATACTGTTCTTCTAGTGTAGCCGTAGTTAGGCCACCACTTCAA
GAACTCTGTAGCACCGCCTACATACCTCGCTCTGCTAATCCTGTTACCAGTGGCTGCTGCCAGTGGCGAT
AAGTCGTGTCTTACCGGGTTGGACTCAAGACGATAGTTACCGGATAAGGCGCAGCGGTCGGGCTGAACGG
GGGGTTCGTGCACACAGCCCAGCTTGGAGCGAACGACCTACACCGAACTGAGATACCTACAGCGTGAGCT
ATGAGAAAGCGCCACGCTTCCCGAAGGGAGAAAGGCGGACAGGTATCCGGTAAGCGGCAGGGTCGGAACA
GGAGAGCGCACGAGGGAGCTTCCAGGGGGAAACGCCTGGTATCTTTATAGTCCTGTCGGGTTTCGCCACC
TCTGACTTGAGCGTCGATTTTTGTGATGCTCGTCAGGGGGGCGGAGCCTATGGAAAAACGCCAGCAACGC
GGCCTTTTTACGGTTCCTGGCCTTTTGCTGGCCTTTTGCTCACATGTTCTTTCCTGCGTTATCCCCTGAT
TCTGTGGATAACCGTATTACCGCCTTTGAGTGAGCTGATACCGCTCGCCGCAGCCGAACGACCGAGCGCA
GCGAGTCAGTGAGCGAGGAAGCGGAAGAGCGCCCAATACGCAAACCGCCTCTCCCCGCGCGTTGGCCGAT
TCATTAATGCAGCTGGCACGACAGGTTTCCCGACTGGAAAGCGGGCAGTGAGCGCAACGCAATTAATGTG
AGTTAGCTCACTCATTAGGCACCCCAGGCTTTACACTTTATGCTTCCGGCTCGTATGTTGTGTGGAATTG
TGAGCGGATAACAATTTCACACAGGAAACAGCTATGACCATGATTACGCCAAGCGCGCAATTAACCCTCA
CTAAAGGGAACAAAAGCTGGAGCTGCAAGC
Features (pLannotate 1.2.2; 34 found; start..end, strand, type, name):
      5..231     +  promoter       RSV promoter: Rous sarcoma virus enhancer/promoter
    232..412     +  LTR            5' LTR (truncated): truncated 5' long terminal repeat (LTR) from HIV-1
    459..584     +  misc_feature   HIV-1 Ψ: packaging signal of human immunodeficiency virus type 1
    568..931     +  CDS            HIV-1 gag (fragment): gag protein from human immunodeficiency virus 1; gag
   1077..1310    +  misc_feature   RRE: The Rev response element (RRE) of HIV-1 allows for Rev-dependent mRNA export from the nucleus to the cytoplasm.
   1687..1713    +  CDS            Rev (fragment): human immunodeficiency virus 1 (HIV-1) Rev protein; rev; enhances nuclear export of unspliced and incompletely spliced viral mRNAs
   1720..1743    +  promoter       SV40 promoter (fragment): SV40 early promoter
   1744..1815    +  promoter       SV40 promoter (fragment): SV40 enhancer and early promoter
   1839..1974    +  rep_origin     SV40 ori: SV40 origin of replication
   2020..2616    +  CDS            PuroR (fragment): puromycin N-acetyltransferase; pac from Streptomyces; confers resistance to puromycin
   2665..2782    +  misc_feature   cPPT/CTS: central polypurine tract and central termination sequence of HIV-1
   2847..2913    +  CDS            small t antigen (fragment): SV40 (simian virus 40) small t antigen
   2920..4098    +  promoter       EF-1α promoter: strong constitutive promoter for human elongation factor EF-1α
   4119..4136    +  protein_bind   attB1 (fragment): mutant version of attB; core recombination site for the Gateway® BP reaction BP Clonase™
   4142..4888    +  CDS            ZNF169 (fragment): ZN169_HUMAN - Experimental evidence at protein level: Swiss-Prot protein existence level 1. May be involved in transcriptional regulation. From Homo sapiens (Human).
   5914..5937    -  protein_bind   attB2: mutant version of attB; recombination site for the Gateway® BP reaction BP Clonase™
   5945..5986    +  CDS            V5 tag: epitope tag from simian virus 5
   6002..6055    +  promoter       U6 promoter (fragment): RNA polymerase III promoter for human U6 snRNA
   6097..6685    +  misc_feature   WPRE: woodchuck hepatitis virus posttranscriptional regulatory element
   6736..6755    +  misc_feature   cPPT/CTS (fragment): central polypurine tract and central termination sequence of HIV-1
   6757..6990    +  LTR            3' LTR (ΔU3): self-inactivating 3' long terminal repeat (LTR) from HIV-1
   7068..7189    +  polyA_signal   SV40 poly(A) signal: SV40 polyadenylation signal
   7229..7364    +  rep_origin     SV40 ori: SV40 origin of replication
   7385..7403    -  promoter       T7 promoter: promoter for bacteriophage T7 RNA polymerase
   7411..7566    +  CDS            lacZα (fragment): LacZα fragment of β-galactosidase; lacZ fragment
   7571..7999    +  rep_origin     f1 ori (sequence partly withheld): f1 bacteriophage origin of replication; arrow indicates direction of (+) strand synthesis
   8052..8156    +  promoter       AmpR promoter: bla
   8157..9017    +  CDS            AmpR: β-lactamase; bla; confers resistance to ampicillin, carbenicillin, and related antibiotics
   9188..9776    +  rep_origin     ori: high-copy-number ColE1/pMB1/pBR322/pUC origin of replication
   9959..10051   +  CDS            lacI (fragment): lac repressor; lacI; The lac repressor binds to the lac operator to inhibit transcription in E. coli. This inhibition can be relieved by adding lactose or isopropyl-β-D-thiogalactopyranoside (IPTG).
  10064..10085   +  protein_bind   CAP binding site: CAP binding activates transcription in the presence of cAMP. E. coli catabolite activator protein
  10100..10130   +  promoter       lac promoter: promoter for the E. coli lac operon
  10138..10154   +  protein_bind   lac operator: The lac repressor binds to the lac operator to inhibit transcription in E. coli. This inhibition can be relieved by adding lactose or isopropyl-β-D-thiogalactopyranoside (IPTG). lac repressor encoded by lacI
  10199..10217   +  promoter       T3 promoter: promoter for bacteriophage T3 RNA polymerase
