[The description below was written by a language model from this plasmid's Addgene catalogue record and pLannotate feature annotations shown in this document.]
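Description:
TFORF3488 is a third-generation-style, self-inactivating lentiviral expression plasmid built on the pLX_TRC317 backbone and carrying the human zinc finger protein ZNF169 open reading frame. It belongs to a barcoded transcription factor ORF collection. In bacteria it is maintained through a high-copy ColE1/pUC-type origin and selected with ampicillin (AmpR). An f1 origin and remnants of a lac/T7/T3 cloning region are also present in the backbone. The record notes that the plasmid can recombine, which is a common issue with LTR-containing vectors.

The viral portion begins with an RSV promoter fused to a truncated HIV-1 5' LTR, which drives Tat-independent production of genomic RNA in packaging cells. It is followed by the Ψ packaging signal with a gag fragment, the RRE for Rev-dependent nuclear export, and a cPPT/CTS element. The genome ends in a ΔU3 3' LTR, with an SV40 polyadenylation signal downstream. Within it, an SV40 early promoter drives puromycin N-acetyltransferase for selection of transduced mammalian cells. A separate EF-1α promoter drives ZNF169, which was inserted by Gateway recombination and is flanked by attB1 and attB2 sites. The ORF reads in frame into a C-terminal V5 epitope tag, and a WPRE downstream enhances transcript expression. The automated annotation labels only the first part of the region between the att sites as ZNF169, although the catalogued insert spans roughly the whole interval. According to the catalogue entry, each construct carries a unique 24-bp barcode, but this is not annotated in the feature table. The barcode allows the overexpressed factor to be identified in pooled screens, such as those examining transcription factor-directed differentiation.
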