Addgene plasmid #144964: TFORF3488
Purpose: Lentiviral vector for overexpressing transcription factor ORFs with unique 24-bp barcodes. Barcodes facilitate identification of transcription factors in pooled screens.
Depositing lab: Feng Zhang. Depositing organization: Broad Institute. Publication: A transcription factor atlas of directed differentiation. Joung J, Ma S, Tay T, Geiger-Schuller KR, Kirchgatterer PC, Verdine VK, Guo B, Arias-Garcia MA, Allen WE, Singh A, Kuksenko O, Abudayyeh OO, Gootenberg JS, Fu Z, Macrae RK, Buenrostro JD, Regev A, Zhang F. Cell. 2023 Jan 5;186(1):209-229.e26. doi: 10.1016/j.cell.2022.11.026. PubMed 36608654.
Backbone
  Vector backbone: pLX_TRC317
  Backbone manufacturer: Broad Institute Genetic Perturbation Platform
  Backbone size w/o insert (bp): 8264
  Vector type: Mammalian Expression, Lentiviral
  Selectable markers: Puromycin
Growth in bacteria
  Bacterial resistance: Ampicillin, 100 μg/mL
  Growth temperature: 37°C
  Growth strain: NEB Stable
  Copy number: High Copy
Gene/Insert
  Gene/Insert name: ZNF169
  Species: H. sapiens (human)
  Insert size (bp): 1976
  Entrez Gene: ZNF169
  Promoter: EF1a
  Tag / fusion protein: V5 (C terminal on insert)
  Cloning method: Gateway Cloning
  Sequencing primers: 5′ GGGTGGAGACTGAAGTTAGGCCAG; 3′ CACATAGCGTAAAAGGAGCAACATAG
Resource information
  A portion of this plasmid was derived from a plasmid made by: Broad Institute Genetic Perturbation Platform
Terms and licenses: Academic/Nonprofit Terms; Industry Terms: Not Available to Industry
Depositor comments: XM_017014364.1 Please test multiple small colonies in case of plasmid recombination. To make this collection available in a timely manner, a portion of this collection was not fully sequenced by Addgene. If an Addgene verified full plasmid sequence is not available, please contact us prior to placing an order to request the full sequence.
How to cite: TFORF3488 was a gift from Feng Zhang (Addgene plasmid # 144964 ; http://n2t.net/addgene:144964 ; RRID:Addgene_144964)
