>Addgene plasmid #144964 | TFORF3488 | depositor partial sequence | sequence record 287007 | Insert
ATCGATTGATCAACAAGTTTGTACAAAAAAGTTGGCATGGCCTTCCGGGATGTGGCTGTGGCCTTCACCC
AGAAGGAGTGGAAGCTATTGAGTTCTGCTCAGAGGACCCTGTACAGGGAGGTGATGCTGGAGAACTACAG
CCATCTGGTCTCCCTGGGAATTGCATTTTCCAAACCAAAACTCATCGAACAGCTGGAGCAAGGCGACGAA
CCTTGGAGAGAGGAGAACGAACATCTTCTGGACCTTTGTCCAGAGCCTAGAACAGAATTCCAGCCAAGTT
TTCCCCACCTGGTGGCCTTTTCTAGCTCGCAGCTCCTCAGACAATATGCGCTAAGTGGCCATCCCACACA
GATCTTCCCAAGCTCATCTGCAGGAGGTGACTTCCAACTAGAAGCTCCAAGATGCTCTAGTGAAAAAGGA
GAAAGTGGAGAGACAGAAGGCCCCGACAGCTCATTAAGAAAGAGGCCAAGCAGAATTTCTAGGACATTCT
TCAGCCCACATCAAGGTGACCCAGTAGAATGGGTAGAAGGGAACAGAGAAGGAGGAACAGACCTTCGCCT
GGCCCAAAGGATGAGTCTTGGGGGGTCAGACACAATGTTGAAGGGAGCAGACACTTCAGAATCTGGAGCA
GTCATACGTGGAAACTATAGACTGGGACTTAGCAAAAAGTCAAGCCTGTTCAGCCACCAGAAGCATCATG
TGTGCCCTGAATGCGGGAGAGGCTTTTGCCAGAGATCAGACCTTATCAAGCACCAGAGGACACACACCGG
GGAGAAGCCATACCTGTGTCCTGAGTGTGGGCGTCGGTTTAGCCAGAAGGCCTCCCTCTCCATACACCAG
AGGAAGCACTCGGGGGAGAAGCCGTATGTGTGCAGGGAATGTGGGCGACACTTCAGGTATACATCCTCTC
TCACTAATCACAAGAGGATTCACTCCGGGGAGAGGCCCTTTGTATGTCAGGAGTGTGGGCGAGGCTTTCG
CCAGAAGATAGCCCTCCTTCTACACCAGAGGACGCACTTGGAGGAGAAGCCCTTCGTGTGTCCTGAGTGT
GGGAGAGGCTTTTGCCAGAAGGCATCACTCCTCCAGCACCAGAGCTCACACACAGGGGAGAGGCCCTTCC
TGTGCCTTGAGTGTGGGCGTAGCTTCAGGCAGCAGTCACTCCTCCTTAGTCACCAGGTCACACACTCAGG
AGAGAAGCCTTATGTCTGTGCTGAGTGTGGGCACAGCTTTCGCCAAAAGGTCACTCTCATCAGGCACCAG
AGGACACACACAGGGGAGAAGCCTTACCTGTGCCCCCAGTGTGGGCGGGGTTTTAGCCAGAAGGTCACCC
TCATTGGACACCAGAGGACACACACAGGGGAGAAGCCCTACCTGTGCCCTGATTGTGGGCGTGGCTTTGG
TCAGAAGGTCACCCTCATCAGACACCAGAGGACACACACAGGGGAGAAGCCTTATCTGTGCCCCAAGTGT
GGGCGTGCATTTGGCTTTAAGTCGCTCCTCACCCGACACCAGAGGACACACTCAGAGGAGGAGCTTTACG
TAGACAGGGTGTGTGGACAAGGACTTGGCCAGAAGTCACACCTTATCTCTGACCAAAGGACACACTCAGG
AGAGAAGCCCTGCATTTGCGATGAATGTGGGCGCGGCTTTGGCTTTAAGTCTGCCCTCATCCGACATCAG
CGGACCCATTCTGGGGAGAAGCCGTATGTCTGCAGGGAGTGTGGGCGTGGCTTTAGCCAGAAGTCTCACT
TGCATAGACACAGGAGGACCAAGTCTGGTCATCAGCTCCTACCCCAAGAGGTCTTCTGCCCAACTTTCTT
GTACAAAGTGGTTGATATCGGTAAGCCTATCCCTAACCCTCTCCTCGGTCTCGATTCTACGTAGTAATGA
ACTAGTCCGTAACTTGAAAGTATTTCGATTTCTTGGCTTTATATATCTTGTGGAAAGGACGACGGTAAAA
CCACTATTTGGCCCGC
