>Addgene plasmid #144964 | TFORF3488 | depositor partial sequence | sequence record 287008 | Barcode
CGGTAAAACCACTATTTGGCCCGC
